>Addgene plasmid #92419 | mEGFP-PI35P2 | addgene full sequence | sequence record 182509 | Addgene NGS Result
TAGTTATTAATAGTAATCAATTACGGGGTCATTAGTTCATAGCCCATATATGGAGTTCCGCGTTACATAA
CTTACGGTAAATGGCCCGCCTGGCTGACCGCCCAACGACCCCCGCCCATTGACGTCAATAATGACGTATG
TTCCCATAGTAACGCCAATAGGGACTTTCCATTGACGTCAATGGGTGGAGTATTTACGGTAAACTGCCCA
CTTGGCAGTACATCAAGTGTATCATATGCCAAGTACGCCCCCTATTGACGTCAATGACGGTAAATGGCCC
GCCTGGCATTATGCCCAGTACATGACCTTATGGGACTTTCCTACTTGGCAGTACATCTACGTATTAGTCA
TCGCTATTACCATGGTGATGCGGTTTTGGCAGTACATCAATGGGCGTGGATAGCGGTTTGACTCACGGGG
ATTTCCAAGTCTCCACCCCATTGACGTCAATGGGAGTTTGTTTTGGCACCAAAATCAACGGGACTTTCCA
AAATGTCGTAACAACTCCGCCCCATTGACGCAAATGGGCGGTAGGCGTGTACGGTGGGAGGTCTATATAA
GCAGAGCTGGTTTAGTGAACCGTCAGATCCGCTAGCGCTACCGGTCGCCACCATGGTGAGCAAGGGCGAG
GAGCTGTTCACCGGGGTGGTGCCCATCCTGGTCGAGCTGGACGGCGACGTAAACGGCCACAAGTTCAGCG
TGTCCGGCGAGGGCGAGGGCGATGCCACCTACGGCAAGCTGACCCTGAAGTTCATCTGCACCACCGGCAA
GCTGCCCGTGCCCTGGCCCACCCTCGTGACCACCCTGACCTACGGCGTGCAGTGCTTCAGCCGCTACCCC
GACCACATGAAGCAGCACGACTTCTTCAAGTCCGCCATGCCCGAAGGCTACGTCCAGGAGCGCACCATCT
TCTTCAAGGACGACGGCAACTACAAGACCCGCGCCGAGGTGAAGTTCGAGGGCGACACCCTGGTGAACCG
CATCGAGCTGAAGGGCATCGACTTCAAGGAGGACGGCAACATCCTGGGGCACAAGCTGGAGTACAACTAC
AACAGCCACAACGTCTATATCATGGCCGACAAGCAGAAGAACGGCATCAAGGTGAACTTCAAGATCCGCC
ACAACATCGAGGACGGCAGCGTGCAGCTCGCCGACCACTACCAGCAGAACACCCCCATCGGCGACGGCCC
CGTGCTGCTGCCCGACAACCACTACCTGAGCACCCAGTCCGCCCTGAGCAAAGACCCCAACGAGAAGCGC
GATCACATGGTCCTGCTGGAGTTCGTGACCGCCGCCGGGATCACTCTCGGCATGGACGAGCTGTACAAGT
CCGGACTCAGATCTCGAGCTAGCGACCTGACTATGGCAACTCCGGCGGGGCGGCGTGCTTCTGAAACTGA
GCGTCTGCTGACTCCGAACCCTGGATATGGAACCCAGGTGGGCACATCTCCTGCACCAACCACACCCACC
GAAGAGGAAGATCTGCGCCGTCGGCTGAAGTATTTCTTTATGAGCCCATGCGACAAATTTCGGGCAAAAG
GGCGTAAGCCTTGTAAACTGATGCTGCGCATTCTGACCATGGCAACTCCGGCCGGACGCCGTGCAAGCGA
GACCGAGCGTCTGCTGACCCCAAACCCTGGCTATGGTACCCAGGTTGGTACATCCCCTGCTCCAACTACC
CCGACCGAGGAAGAGGATCTGCGGCGCCGTCTGAAGTACTTCTTTATGAGTCCGTGTGACAAGTTTCGGG
CAAAGGGTCGCAAGCCGTGTAAGCTGATGCTGGGATCCACCGGATCTAGATAACTGATCATAATCAGCCA
TACCACATTTGTAGAGGTTTTACTTGCTTTAAAAAACCTCCCACACCTCCCCCTGAACCTGAAACATAAA
ATGAATGCAATTGTTGTTGTTAACTTGTTTATTGCAGCTTATAATGGTTACAAATAAAGCAATAGCATCA
CAAATTTCACAAATAAAGCATTTTTTTCACTGCATTCTAGTTGTGGTTTGTCCAAACTCATCAATGTATC
TTAACGCGTAAATTGTAAGCGTTAATATTTTGTTAAAATTCGCGTTAAATTTTTGTTAAATCAGCTCATT
TTTTAACCAATAGGCCGAAATCGGCAAAATCCCTTATAAATCAAAAGAATAGACCGAGATAGGGT
[37 nt withheld, positions 2166-2202]
AAAGAACGTGGACTCCAACGTCAAAGG
[49 nt withheld, positions 2230-2278]
T
[91 nt withheld, positions 2280-2370]
G
[124 nt withheld, positions 2372-2495]
CAGGTGGCACTTTTCGGGGAAATGTGCGCGGAACCCCTATTTGTTTATTTTTCTAAATACATTCAAATAT
GTATCCGCTCATGAGACAATAACCCTGATAAATGCTTCAATAATATTGAAAAAGGAAGAGTCCTGAGGCG
GAAAGAACCAGCTGTGGAATGTGTGTCAGTTAGGGTGTGGAAAGTCCCCAGGCTCCCCAGCAGGCAGAAG
TATGCAAAGCATGCATCTCAATTAGTCAGCAACCAGGTGTGGAAAGTCCCCAGGCTCCCCAGCAGGCAGA
AGTATGCAAAGCATGCATCTCAATTAGTCAGCAACCATAGTCCCGCCCCTAACTCCGCCCATCCCGCCCC
TAACTCCGCCCAGTTCCGCCCATTCTCCGCCCCATGGCTGACTAATTTTTTTTATTTATGCAGAGGCCGA
GGCCGCCTCGGCCTCTGAGCTATTCCAGAAGTAGTGAGGAGGCTTTTTTGGAGGCCTAGGCTTTTGCAAA
GATCGATCAAGAGACAGGATGAGGATCGTTTCGCATGATTGAACAAGATGGATTGCACGCAGGTTCTCCG
GCCGCTTGGGTGGAGAGGCTATTCGGCTATGACTGGGCACAACAGACAATCGGCTGCTCTGATGCCGCCG
TGTTCCGGCTGTCAGCGCAGGGGCGCCCGGTTCTTTTTGTCAAGACCGACCTGTCCGGTGCCCTGAATGA
ACTGCAAGACGAGGCAGCGCGGCTATCGTGGCTGGCCACGACGGGCGTTCCTTGCGCAGCTGTGCTCGAC
GTTGTCACTGAAGCGGGAAGGGACTGGCTGCTATTGGGCGAAGTGCCGGGGCAGGATCTCCTGTCATCTC
ACCTTGCTCCTGCCGAGAAAGTATCCATCATGGCTGATGCAATGCGGCGGCTGCATACGCTTGATCCGGC
TACCTGCCCATTCGACCACCAAGCGAAACATCGCATCGAGCGAGCACGTACTCGGATGGAAGCCGGTCTT
GTCGATCAGGATGATCTGGACGAAGAGCATCAGGGGCTCGCGCCAGCCGAACTGTTCGCCAGGCTCAAGG
CGAGCATGCCCGACGGCGAGGATCTCGTCGTGACCCATGGCGATGCCTGCTTGCCGAATATCATGGTGGA
AAATGGCCGCTTTTCTGGATTCATCGACTGTGGCCGGCTGGGTGTGGCGGACCGCTATCAGGACATAGCG
TTGGCTACCCGTGATATTGCTGAAGAGCTTGGCGGCGAATGGGCTGACCGCTTCCTCGTGCTTTACGGTA
TCGCCGCTCCCGATTCGCAGCGCATCGCCTTCTATCGCCTTCTTGACGAGTTCTTCTGAGCGGGACTCTG
GGGTTCGAAATGACCGACCAAGCGACGCCCAACCTGCCATCACGAGATTTCGATTCCACCGCCGCCTTCT
ATGAAAGGTTGGGCTTCGGAATCGTTTTCCGGGACGCCGGCTGGATGATCCTCCAGCGCGGGGATCTCAT
GCTGGAGTTCTTCGCCCACCCTAGGGGGAGGCTAACTGAAACACGGAAGGAGACAATACCGGAAGGAACC
CGCGCTATGACGGCAATAAAAAGACAGAATAAAACGCACGGTGTTGGGTCGTTTGTTCATAAACGCGGGG
TTCGGTCCCAGGGCTGGCACTCTGTCGATACCCCACCGAGACCCCATTGGGGCCAATACGCCCGCGTTTC
TTCCTTTTCCCCACCCCACCCCCCAAGTTCGGGTGAAGGCCCAGGGCTCGCAGCCAACGTCGGGGCGGCA
GGCCCTGCCATAGCCTCAGGTTACTCATATATACTTTAGATTGATTTAAAACTTCATTTTTAATTTAAAA
GGATCTAGGTGAAGATCCTTTTTGATAATCTCATGACCAAAATCCCTTAACGTGAGTTTTCGTTCCACTG
AGCGTCAGACCCCGTAGAAAAGATCAAAGGATCTTCTTGAGATCCTTTTTTTCTGCGCGTAATCTGCTGC
TTGCAAACAAAAAAACCACCGCTACCAGCGGTGGTTTGTTTGCCGGATCAAGAGCTACCAACTCTTTTTC
CGAAGGTAACTGGCTTCAGCAGAGCGCAGATACCAAATACTGTTCTTCTAGTGTAGCCGTAGTTAGGCCA
CCACTTCAAGAACTCTGTAGCACCGCCTACATACCTCGCTCTGCTAATCCTGTTACCAGTGGCTGCTGCC
AGTGGCGATAAGTCGTGTCTTACCGGGTTGGACTCAAGACGATAGTTACCGGATAAGGCGCAGCGGTCGG
GCTGAACGGGGGGTTCGTGCACACAGCCCAGCTTGGAGCGAACGACCTACACCGAACTGAGATACCTACA
GCGTGAGCTATGAGAAAGCGCCACGCTTCCCGAAGGGAGAAAGGCGGACAGGTATCCGGTAAGCGGCAGG
GTCGGAACAGGAGAGCGCACGAGGGAGCTTCCAGGGGGAAACGCCTGGTATCTTTATAGTCCTGTCGGGT
TTCGCCACCTCTGACTTGAGCGTCGATTTTTGTGATGCTCGTCAGGGGGGCGGAGCCTATGGAAAAACGC
CAGCAACGCGGCCTTTTTACGGTTCCTGGCCTTTTGCTGGCCTTTTGCTCACATGTTCTTTCCTGCGTTA
TCCCCTGATTCTGTGGATAACCGTATTACCGCCATGCAT
Features (pLannotate 1.2.2; 15 found; start..end, strand, type, name):
     61..364     +  enhancer       CMV enhancer: human cytomegalovirus immediate early enhancer
    365..568     +  promoter       CMV promoter: human cytomegalovirus (CMV) immediate early promoter
    613..1329    +  CDS            EGFP: EGFP is a basic (constitutively fluorescent) green fluorescent protein published in 1996, derived from Aequorea victoria. It is reported to be a rapidly-maturing weak dimer with moderate acid sensitivity.
   1330..1350    +  misc_feature   MCS (fragment): multiple cloning site
   1363..1572    +  CDS            Mcoln1 (fragment): MCLN1_MOUSE - Also known as Trpml1 From Mus musculus (Mouse).
   1805..1889    +  CDS            large T antigen (fragment): large T antigen from SV40 (simian virus 40)
   1912..2033    +  polyA_signal   SV40 poly(A) signal: SV40 polyadenylation signal
   2067..2495    -  rep_origin     f1 ori (sequence partly withheld): f1 bacteriophage origin of replication; arrow indicates direction of (+) strand synthesis
   2522..2626    +  promoter       AmpR promoter: bla
   2628..2985    +  promoter       SV40 promoter: SV40 enhancer and early promoter
   3020..3814    +  CDS            NeoR/KanR: aminoglycoside phosphotransferase from Tn5; aph(3')-II (or nptII); confers resistance to neomycin, kanamycin, and G418 (Geneticin®)
   3835..3987    +  CDS            ble (fragment): BLE_KLEPN - Experimental evidence at protein level: Swiss-Prot protein existence level 1. Binding protein with a strong affinity to the bleomycin family of antibiotics. Binds to CL990; an antimitotic-antibiotic compound. From Klebsiella pneumoniae.
   4046..4093    +  polyA_signal   HSV TK poly(A) signal: herpes simplex virus thymidine kinase polyadenylation signal (Cole and Stacy, 1985)
   4184..4200    -  polyA_signal   bGH poly(A) signal (fragment): bovine growth hormone polyadenylation signal
   4422..5010    +  rep_origin     ori: high-copy-number ColE1/pMB1/pBR322/pUC origin of replication
