[The description below was written by a language model from this plasmid's Addgene catalogue record and pLannotate feature annotations shown in this document.]
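Description:
mEGFP-PI35P2 is a mammalian expression plasmid built on the pEGFP-C1 backbone that encodes a genetically encoded fluorescent probe for the phosphoinositide PI(3,5)P2. The payload is a fusion of EGFP at the N terminus to residues 1–68 of mouse mucolipin 1 (Mcoln1, also called TRPML1), the cytosolic N-terminal segment that contains the protein's phosphoinositide-binding domain. The Mcoln1 fragment is a synthetic gene, codon optimized for human cells, inserted between the XhoI and BamHI sites of the multiple cloning site downstream of EGFP, with both sites retained. Transcription is driven by the human cytomegalovirus immediate early enhancer and promoter, and the transcript is terminated by the SV40 polyadenylation signal. The name suggests a monomeric EGFP variant, but both the catalogue fields and the feature table list the fluorescent protein only as EGFP.

The 5,124 nt plasmid replicates in E. coli from a high-copy ColE1/pUC-type origin and also carries an f1 phage origin. A single Tn5 aminoglycoside phosphotransferase (NeoR/KanR) cassette serves both hosts. A bacterial bla-type promoter drives it for kanamycin selection in bacteria, and the SV40 enhancer/early promoter with an HSV TK polyadenylation signal drives it for G418 selection of stably transfected mammalian cells. The small large T antigen, ble and bGH poly(A) fragments in the annotation appear to be partial matches in backbone sequence rather than functional elements.

When expressed in transfected cells, the probe is expected to bind membranes enriched in PI(3,5)P2, so the distribution of this lipid can be followed by live or fixed fluorescence microscopy. The associated publication concerns the tethering of actin to phagosomes, which suggests the probe was used to follow phosphoinositides on phagosomal membranes.
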