Addgene plasmid #92419: mEGFP-PI35P2
Purpose: Fluorescent reporter for phosphatidylinositol (3,5)-bisphosphate (PI(3,5)P2). Mouse MCOLN1 residues 1–68 fused to eGFP.
Depositing lab: Geert van den Bogaart. Depositing organization: Radboud University Nijmegen Medical Centre. Publication: SWAP70 is a universal GEF-like adapter for tethering actin to phagosomes. Baranov MV, Revelo NH, Verboogen DRJ, Ter Beest M, van den Bogaart G. Small GTPases. 2017 May 10:0. doi: 10.1080/21541248.2017.1328302. PubMed 28489960.
Backbone
  Vector backbone: pEGFP-C1
  Backbone manufacturer: CloneTech
  Vector type: Mammalian Expression
Growth in bacteria
  Bacterial resistance: Kanamycin, 50 μg/mL
  Growth temperature: 37°C
  Growth strain: DH5alpha
  Copy number: High Copy
Gene/Insert
  Gene/Insert name: MCOLN1 (alt name: Mouse MCOLN1 residues 1–68; Mucolipin 1, phosphoinositide binding domain.)
  Species: M. musculus (mouse)
  Mutation: Synthetic gene, codon optimized for human.
  GenBank ID: NM_053177.1 NM_053177.1
  Entrez Gene: Mcoln1 (a.k.a. 2210015I05Rik, TRPML1, mucolipidin)
  Promoter: CMV
  Tag / fusion protein: eGFP (N terminal on backbone)
  Cloning method: Restriction Enzyme; 5′ cloning site XhoI (not destroyed); 3′ cloning site BamHI (not destroyed)
  Sequencing primers: 5′ GCCGCCGGGATCAC; 3′ CCTCTACAAATGTGGTATGGC
Terms and licenses: Academic/Nonprofit Terms; Industry Terms: Not Available to Industry
How to cite: mEGFP-PI35P2 was a gift from Geert van den Bogaart (Addgene plasmid # 92419 ; http://n2t.net/addgene:92419 ; RRID:Addgene_92419)
